>Addgene plasmid #138800 | pPD711 DsRed-Express2-ZF54 | addgene full sequence | sequence record 320744 | Addgene NGS Result
GACGGATCGGGAGATCTCCCGATCCCCTATGGTGCACTCTCAGTACAATCTGCTCTGATGCCGCATAGTT
AAGCCAGTATCTGCTCCCTGCTTGTGTGTTGGAGGTCGCTGAGTAGTGCGCGAGCAAAATTTAAGCTACA
ACAAGGCAAGGCTTGACCGACAATTGCATGAAGAATCTGCTTAGGGTTAGGCGTTTTGCGCTGCTTCGCG
ATGTACGGGCCAGATATACGCGTTGACATTGATTATTGACTAGTTATTAATAGTAATCAATTACGGGGTC
ATTAGTTCATAGCCCATATATGGAGTTCCGCGTTACATAACTTACGGTAAATGGCCCGCCTGGCTGACCG
CCCAACGACCCCCGCCCATTGACGTCAATAATGACGTATGTTCCCATAGTAACGCCAATAGGGACTTTCC
ATTGACGTCAATGGGTGGAGTATTTACGGTAAACTGCCCACTTGGCAGTACATCAAGTGTATCATATGCC
AAGTACGCCCCCTATTGACGTCAATGACGGTAAATGGCCCGCCTGGCATTATGCCCAGTACATGACCTTA
TGGGACTTTCCTACTTGGCAGTACATCTACGTATTAGTCATCGCTATTACCATGGTGATGCGGTTTTGGC
AGTACATCAATGGGCGTGGATAGCGGTTTGACTCACGGGGATTTCCAAGTCTCCACCCCATTGACGTCAA
TGGGAGTTTGTTTTGGCACCAAAATCAACGGGACTTTCCAAAATGTCGTAACAACTCCGCCCCATTGACG
CAAATGGGCGGTAGGCGTGTACGGTGGGAGGTCTATATAAGCAGAGCTCTCTGGCTAACTAGAGAACCCA
CTGCTTACTGGCTTATCGAAATTAATACGACTCACTATAGGGAGTCCCAAGCTGGCTAGCGCCACCATGG
ATTATAAGGATCACGATGGCGACTACAAGGACCACGATATTGACTACAAAGACGATGACGATAAAATGGC
TCCTAAGAAAAAGCGCAAAGTCGGTATCCATGGCGTTCCCGGATCAGGCTCCGGAAGTGGCTCCATGGAT
AGCACTGAGAACGTCATCAAGCCCTTCATGCGCTTCAAGGTGCACATGGAGGGCTCCGTGAACGGCCACG
AGTTCGAGATCGAGGGCGAGGGCGAGGGCAAGCCCTACGAGGGCACCCAGACCGCCAAGCTCCAGGTGAC
CAAGGGCGGCCCCCTGCCCTTCGCCTGGGACATCCTGTCCCCCCAGTTCCAGTACGGCTCCAAGGTGTAC
GTGAAGCACCCCGCCGACATCCCCGACTACAAGAAGCTGTCCTTCCCCGAGGGCTTCAAGTGGGAGCGCG
TGATGAACTTCGAGGACGGCGGCGTGGTGACCGTGACCCAGGACTCCTCCCTCCAGGACGGCACCTTCAT
CTACCACGTGAAGTTCATCGGCGTGAACTTCCCCTCCGACGGCCCCGTAATGCAGAAGAAAACTCTGGGC
TGGGAGCCCTCCACCGAGCGCCTGTACCCCCGCGACGGCGTGCTGAAGGGCGAGATCCACAAGGCGCTGA
AGCTGAAGGGCGGCGGCCACTACCTGGTGGAGTTCAAGTCAATCTACATGGCCAAGAAGCCCGTGAAGCT
GCCCGGCTACTACTACGTGGACTCCAAGCTGGACATCACCTCCCACAACGAGGACTACACCGTGGTGGAG
CAGTACGAGCGCGCCGAGGCCCGCCACCACCTGTTCCAGTCTGGTTCTGGTTCTGGTTCAGGATCCGGTA
CCGGTGGAGCTAGACCCGGGGAGCGCCCCTTCCAGTGTCGCATTTGCATGCGGAACTTTTCGAATAAAAC
TGATTTGGGTAGACATACCCGTACTCATACCGGTGAAAAACCGTTTCAGTGTCGGATCTGTATGCGAAAT
TTCTCCAGAAGAGATATGTTGAGAAGACATCTACGTACGCACACCGGCGAGAAGCCATTCCAATGCCGAA
TATGCATGCGCAACTTCAGTAGAATGGATCATTTGGCTGGTCACCTAAAAACCCACCTGAGAGGATCTTA
AGCGGCCGCTCGAGTCTAGAGGGCCCGTTTAAACCCGCTGATCAGCCTCGACTGTGCCTTCTAGTTGCCA
GCCATCTGTTGTTTGCCCCTCCCCCGTGCCTTCCTTGACCCTGGAAGGTGCCACTCCCACTGTCCTTTCC
TAATAAAATGAGGAAATTGCATCGCATTGTCTGAGTAGGTGTCATTCTATTCTGGGGGGTGGGGTGGGGC
AGGACAGCAAGGGGGAGGATTGGGAAGTCAATAGCAGGCATGCTGGGGATGCGGTGGGCTCTATGGCTTC
TGAGGCGGAAAGAACCAGCTGGGGCTCTAGGGGGTATCCCC
[124 nt withheld, positions 2352-2475]
C
[91 nt withheld, positions 2477-2567]
A
[49 nt withheld, positions 2569-2617]
CCTTTGACGTTGGAGTCCACGTTCTTT
[37 nt withheld, positions 2645-2681]
ACCCTATCTCGGTCTATTCTTTTGATTTATAAGGGATTTTGCCGATTTCGGCCTATTGGTTAAAAAATGA
GCTGATTTAACAAAAATTTAACGCGAATTAATTCTGTGGAATGTGTGTCAGTTAGGCTCAATTAGTCAGC
AACCATAGTCCCGCCCCTAACTCCGCCCATCCCGCCCCTAACTCCGCCCAGTTCCGCCCATTCTCCGCCC
CATGGCTGACTAATTTTTTTTATTTATGCAGAGGCCGAGGCCGCCTCTGCCTCTGAGCTATTCCAGAAGT
AGTGAGGAGGCTTTTTTGGAGGCCTAGGCTTTTGCAAAAAGCTCCCGGGAGCTTGTATATCCATTTTCGG
AGGTTGGGCTTCGGAATCGTTTTCCGGGACGCCGGCTGGATGATCCTCCAGCGCGGGGATCTCATGCTGG
AGTTCTTCGCCCACCCCAACTTGTTTATTGCAGCTTATAATGGTTACAAATAAAGCAATAGCATCACAAA
TTTCACAAATAAAGCATTTTTTTCACTGCATTCTAGTTGTGGTTTGTCCAAACTCATCAATGTATCTTAT
CATGTCTGTATACCGTCGACCTCTAGCTAGAGCTTGGCGTAATCATGGTCATAGCTGTTTCCTGTGTGAA
ATTGTTATCCGCTCACAATTCCACACAACATACGAGCCGGAAGCATAAAGTGTAAAGCCTGGGGTGCCTA
ATGAGTGAGCTAACTCACATTAATTGCGTTGCGCTCACTGCCCGCTTTCCAGTCGGGAAACCTGTCGTGC
CAGCTGCATTAATGAATCGGCCAACGCGCGGGGAGAGGCGGTTTGCGTATTGGGCGCTCTTCCGCTTCCT
CGCTCACTGACTCGCTGCGCTCGGTCGTTCGGCTGCGGCGAGCGGTATCAGCTCACTCAAAGGCGGTAAT
ACGGTTATCCACAGAATCAGGGGATAACGCAGGAAAGAACATGTGAGCAAAAGGCCAGCAAAAGGCCAGG
AACCGTAAAAAGGCCGCGTTGCTGGCGTTTTTCCATAGGCTCCGCCCCCCTGACGAGCATCACAAAAATC
GACGCTCAAGTCAGAGGTGGCGAAACCCGACAGGACTATAAAGATACCAGGCGTTTCCCCCTGGAAGCTC
CCTCGTGCGCTCTCCTGTTCCGACCCTGCCGCTTACCGGATACCTGTCCGCCTTTCTCCCTTCGGGAAGC
GTGGCGCTTTCTCATAGCTCACGCTGTAGGTATCTCAGTTCGGTGTAGGTCGTTCGCTCCAAGCTGGGCT
GTGTGCACGAACCCCCCGTTCAGCCCGACCGCTGCGCCTTATCCGGTAACTATCGTCTTGAGTCCAACCC
GGTAAGACACGACTTATCGCCACTGGCAGCAGCCACTGGTAACAGGATTAGCAGAGCGAGGTATGTAGGC
GGTGCTACAGAGTTCTTGAAGTGGTGGCCTAACTACGGCTACACTAGAAGAACAGTATTTGGTATCTGCG
CTCTGCTGAAGCCAGTTACCTTCGGAAAAAGAGTTGGTAGCTCTTGATCCGGCAAACAAACCACCGCTGG
TAGCGGTGGTTTTTTTGTTTGCAAGCAGCAGATTACGCGCAGAAAAAAAGGATCTCAAGAAGATCCTTTG
ATCTTTTCTACGGGGTCTGACGCTCAGTGGAACGAAAACTCACGTTAAGGGATTTTGGTCATGAGATTAT
CAAAAAGGATCTTCACCTAGATCCTTTTAAATTAAAAATGAAGTTTTAAATCAATCTAAAGTATATATGA
GTAAACTTGGTCTGACAGTTACCAATGCTTAATCAGTGAGGCACCTATCTCAGCGATCTGTCTATTTCGT
TCATCCATAGTTGCCTGACTCCCCGTCGTGTAGATAACTACGATACGGGAGGGCTTACCATCTGGCCCCA
GTGCTGCAATGATACCGCGAGATCCACGCTCACCGGCTCCAGATTTATCAGCAATAAACCAGCCAGCCGG
AAGGGCCGAGCGCAGAAGTGGTCCTGCAACTTTATCCGCCTCCATCCAGTCTATTAATTGTTGCCGGGAA
GCTAGAGTAAGTAGTTCGCCAGTTAATAGTTTGCGCAACGTTGTTGCCATTGCTACAGGCATCGTGGTGT
CACGCTCGTCGTTTGGTATGGCTTCATTCAGCTCCGGTTCCCAACGATCAAGGCGAGTTACATGATCCCC
CATGTTGTGCAAAAAAGCGGTTAGCTCCTTCGGTCCTCCGATCGTTGTCAGAAGTAAGTTGGCCGCAGTG
TTATCACTCATGGTTATGGCAGCACTGCATAATTCTCTTACTGTCATGCCATCCGTAAGATGCTTTTCTG
TGACTGGTGAGTACTCAACCAAGTCATTCTGAGAATAGTGTATGCGGCGACCGAGTTGCTCTTGCCCGGC
GTCAATACGGGATAATACCGCGCCACATAGCAGAACTTTAAAAGTGCTCATCATTGGAAAACGTTCTTCG
GGGCGAAAACTCTCAAGGATCTTACCGCTGTTGAGATCCAGTTCGATGTAACCCACTCGTGCACCCAACT
GATCTTCAGCATCTTTTACTTTCACCAGCGTTTCTGGGTGAGCAAAAACAGGAAGGCAAAATGCCGCAAA
AAAGGGAATAAGGGCGACACGGAAATGTTGAATACTCATACTCTTCCTTTTTCAATATTATTGAAGCATT
TATCAGGGTTATTGTCTCATGAGCGGATACATATTTGAATGTATTTAGAAAAATAAACAAATAGGGGTTC
CGCGCACATTTCCCCGAAAAGTGCCACCTGACGTC
Features (pLannotate 1.2.2; 21 found; start..end, strand, type, name):
     28..80      -  misc_feature   bom (fragment): basis of mobility region from pBR322
    235..614     +  enhancer       CMV enhancer: human cytomegalovirus immediate early enhancer
    615..818     +  promoter       CMV promoter: human cytomegalovirus (CMV) immediate early promoter
    814..847     +  LTR            5' LTR (truncated) (fragment): truncated 5' long terminal repeat (LTR) from HIV-1
    863..881     +  promoter       T7 promoter: promoter for bacteriophage T7 RNA polymerase
    952..975     +  CDS            3xFLAG (fragment): three tandem FLAG® epitope tags
   1045..1719    +  CDS            DsRed-Express2: DsRed-Express2 is a basic (constitutively fluorescent) orange fluorescent protein published in 2008, derived from Discosoma sp.. It is reported to be a rapidly-maturing protein.
   2082..2193    +  polyA_signal   bGH poly(A) signal: bovine growth hormone polyadenylation signal
   2310..2331    +  promoter       SV40 promoter (fragment): SV40 enhancer and early promoter
   2352..2780    +  rep_origin     f1 ori (sequence partly withheld): f1 bacteriophage origin of replication; arrow indicates direction of (+) strand synthesis
   2785..2807    +  promoter       SV40 promoter (fragment): SV40 enhancer and early promoter
   2808..2999    +  promoter       SV40 promoter: SV40 early promoter
   3026..3124    +  CDS            ble (fragment): BLE_KLEPN - Experimental evidence at protein level: Swiss-Prot protein existence level 1. Binding protein with a strong affinity to the bleomycin family of antibiotics. Binds to CL990; an antimitotic-antibiotic compound. From Klebsiella pneumoniae.
   3119..3240    +  polyA_signal   SV40 poly(A) signal: SV40 polyadenylation signal
   3313..3329    -  protein_bind   lac operator: The lac repressor binds to the lac operator to inhibit transcription in E. coli. This inhibition can be relieved by adding lactose or isopropyl-β-D-thiogalactopyranoside (IPTG). lac repressor encoded by lacI
   3337..3367    -  promoter       lac promoter: promoter for the E. coli lac operon
   3382..3403    -  protein_bind   CAP binding site: CAP binding activates transcription in the presence of cAMP. E. coli catabolite activator protein
   3416..3508    -  CDS            lacI (fragment): lac repressor; lacI; The lac repressor binds to the lac operator to inhibit transcription in E. coli. This inhibition can be relieved by adding lactose or isopropyl-β-D-thiogalactopyranoside (IPTG).
   3691..4279    -  rep_origin     ori: high-copy-number ColE1/pMB1/pBR322/pUC origin of replication
   4450..5310    -  CDS            AmpR: β-lactamase; bla; confers resistance to ampicillin, carbenicillin, and related antibiotics
   5311..5415    -  promoter       AmpR promoter: bla
