[The description below was written by a language model from this plasmid's Addgene catalogue record and pLannotate feature annotations shown in this document.]
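Description:
pPD711 DsRed-Express2-ZF54 is a mammalian expression plasmid built on pPD005, a pcDNA-derived backbone adapted for Golden Gate assembly and intended for synthetic biology work. It is maintained in E. coli through a high-copy ColE1/pUC-type origin and selected with ampicillin via the β-lactamase gene and its native promoter. The backbone also carries an f1 phage origin and remnants of a lac promoter/operator region. The SV40 early promoter is present and is followed only by a short fragment of a bleomycin-family resistance gene and the SV40 polyadenylation signal, so the annotation does not support a functional mammalian selection marker. The plasmid therefore appears suited mainly to transient transfection.

The payload is a synthetic fusion protein placed between NheI and NotI sites. It is driven by the human cytomegalovirus immediate-early enhancer and promoter for strong constitutive expression, and transcripts are terminated by the bovine growth hormone polyadenylation signal. A T7 promoter lies just upstream of the coding region, as is typical of pcDNA-type vectors. The open reading frame begins with an N-terminal 3xFLAG epitope tag (only partly recognised by the automated annotation), which allows immunodetection. This is followed by DsRed-Express2, a rapidly maturing Discosoma-derived fluorescent protein. The region between the end of DsRed-Express2 and the polyadenylation signal is unannotated and presumably encodes ZF54, which by its name is a zinc finger domain, although the record does not describe its target sequence or properties. The stated purpose is simply constitutive expression of the DsRed-Express2-ZF54 fusion. The fluorescent and FLAG moieties let the fusion protein's expression be monitored in transfected mammalian cells.
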