Addgene plasmid #138800: pPD711 DsRed-Express2-ZF54
Purpose: Constitutive expression of DsRed-Express2-ZF54 under the CMV promoter.
Depositing lab: Joshua Leonard. Depositing organization: Northwestern University.
Backbone
  Vector backbone: pPD005 pcDNA Golden Gate
  Vector type: Mammalian Expression, Synthetic Biology
Growth in bacteria
  Bacterial resistance: Ampicillin, 100 μg/mL
  Growth temperature: 37°C
  Growth strain: DH5alpha
  Copy number: High Copy
Gene/Insert
  Gene/Insert name: DsRed-Express2-ZF54
  Species: Synthetic
  Promoter: CMV
  Tag / fusion protein: 3xFlag (N terminal on insert)
  Cloning method: Restriction Enzyme; 5′ cloning site NheI (not destroyed); 3′ cloning site NotI (not destroyed)
  Sequencing primers: 5′ CGCAAATGGGCGGTAGGCGTG; 3′ TAGAAGGCACAGTCGAGG
Terms and licenses: Academic/Nonprofit Terms; Industry Terms: Not Available to Industry
Depositor comments: Leonard Lab plasmid reference number: L1335
How to cite: pPD711 DsRed-Express2-ZF54 was a gift from Joshua Leonard (Addgene plasmid # 138800 ; http://n2t.net/addgene:138800 ; RRID:Addgene_138800)
