>Addgene plasmid #138800 | pPD711 DsRed-Express2-ZF54 | depositor partial sequence | sequence record 268267 | dsRedExpress2-ZF54 gene
ATGGATTATAAGGATCACGATGGCGACTACAAGGACCACGATATTGACTACAAAGACGATGACGATAAAA
TGGCTCCTAAGAAAAAGCGCAAAGTCGGTATCCATGGCGTTCCCGGATCAGGCTCCGGAAGTGGCTCCAT
GGATAGCACTGAGAACGTCATCAAGCCCTTCATGCGCTTCAAGGTGCACATGGAGGGCTCCGTGAACGGC
CACGAGTTCGAGATCGAGGGCGAGGGCGAGGGCAAGCCCTACGAGGGCACCCAGACCGCCAAGCTCCAGG
TGACCAAGGGCGGCCCCCTGCCCTTCGCCTGGGACATCCTGTCCCCCCAGTTCCAGTACGGCTCCAAGGT
GTACGTGAAGCACCCCGCCGACATCCCCGACTACAAGAAGCTGTCCTTCCCCGAGGGCTTCAAGTGGGAG
CGCGTGATGAACTTCGAGGACGGCGGCGTGGTGACCGTGACCCAGGACTCCTCCCTCCAGGACGGCACCT
TCATCTACCACGTGAAGTTCATCGGCGTGAACTTCCCCTCCGACGGCCCCGTAATGCAGAAGAAAACTCT
GGGCTGGGAGCCCTCCACCGAGCGCCTGTACCCCCGCGACGGCGTGCTGAAGGGCGAGATCCACAAGGCG
CTGAAGCTGAAGGGCGGCGGCCACTACCTGGTGGAGTTCAAGTCAATCTACATGGCCAAGAAGCCCGTGA
AGCTGCCCGGCTACTACTACGTGGACTCCAAGCTGGACATCACCTCCCACAACGAGGACTACACCGTGGT
GGAGCAGTACGAGCGCGCCGAGGCCCGCCACCACCTGTTCCAGTCTGGTTCTGGTTCTGGTTCAGGATCC
GGTACCGGTGGAGCTAGACCCGGGGAGCGCCCCTTCCAGTGTCGCATTTGCATGCGGAACTTTTCGAATA
AAACTGATTTGGGTAGACATACCCGTACTCATACCGGTGAAAAACCGTTTCAGTGTCGGATCTGTATGCG
AAATTTCTCCAGAAGAGATATGTTGAGAAGACATCTACGTACGCACACCGGCGAGAAGCCATTCCAATGC
CGAATATGCATGCGCAACTTCAGTAGAATGGATCATTTGGCTGGTCACCTAAAAACCCACCTGAGAGGAT
CTTAA
